>Addgene plasmid #87128 | mStard13 | addgene partial sequence | sequence record 174068 | Addgene Partial NGS Result
GTTCAATACTATGTATTGGCCCTATGCCATATAGTATTCCATATATGGGTTTTCCTATTGACGTAGATAG
CCCCTCCCAATGGGCGGTCCCATATACCATATATGGGGCTTCCTAATACCGCCCATAGCCACTCCCCCAT
TGACGTCAATGGTCTCTATATATGGTCTTTCCTATTGACGTCATATGGGCGGTCCTATTGACGTATATGG
CGCCTCCCCCATTGACGTCAATTACGGTAAATGGCCCGCCTGGCTCAATGCCCATTGACGTCAATAGGAC
CACCCACCATTGACGTCAATGGGATGGCTCATTGCCCATTCATATCCGTTCTCACGCCCCCTATTGACGT
CAATGACGGTAAATGGCCCACTTGGCAGTACATCAATATCTATTAATAGTAACTTGGCAAGTACATTACT
ATTGGAAGTACGCCAGGGTACATTGGCAGTACTCCCATTGACGTCAATGGCGGTAAATGGCCCGCGATGG
CTGCCAAGTACATCCCCATTGACGTCAATGGGGAGGGGCAATGACGCAAATGGGCGTTCCATTGACGTAA
ATGGGCGGTAGGCGTGCCTAATGGGAGGTCTATATAAGCAATGCTCGTTTAGGGAACCGCCATTCTGCCT
GGGGACGTCGGAGCAAGCTTGATTTAGGTGACACTATAGAATACAAGCTACTTGTTCTTTTTGCAGGATC
CCATCGATTCGAATTCGTCGACCCACGCGTCCGCGCTGGGTCTGTGGCTCTCTCCTGGGGCTCCATTGAC
TGAGGCTGGAGACAGCTGCGAAGAGCCACCGGCAGCTGAGGTGGCAGTGGAAACTCTCCCGAGATGTTCA
GCCAGGTGCCCAGGACGCCGGCTGCAGGCTGCTACTATCTAAACCCCTTGACACCTGAGAGCCAGGAGAT
GTACTTGCGATTTGATCAGACTGCCAGACGCTCTCCCTACAGGATGAGCCGGATCCTAGCACGCCATCAC
CTAGTGACTAAAATCCAGCAAGAAATTGAGGCGAAGGAAGCATGTGACTGGCTCCGAGCTGCCGGGTTCC
CGCAGTACGCTCAGCTGTATGAAGATTCGCAGTTCCCCATCAACATTGCGGCCGTCAAAAAAGACCATGA
CTTTCTTGAAAGGGACCTTGTAGAACCTCTTTGCAGACGACTTAATACGTTGAACAAGTGTGCCTCAATG
AGACTTGATGTGAACTTCCAAAGGAAAAAGGGTGACGACTCAGATGAGGAAGACCTGTGCATCAGCAACA
AATGGACTTTCCAGAGAACCAGCCGCAGATGGTCCCGTGTGGATGACCTGCATACGCTGTTCCCCGTGGC
AGACAGAAACGGGTCCCCAGGAGGCCCTAGGATGAGAAACACAGCCAGCAGTGAGAGCGTGCTCACGGAT
CTGAGTGAGCCAGAGGTCTGCTCTATTCACAGCGAAAGCAGTGGGGGCAGTGACAGCCGCAGCCAATCAG
GGCATCATTCTGCTGACAGTACGCATGCGCTGGAGGCCACCCTGGTCAGTAGCAGCCTCCCACAGTCTAC
CCGAGAGGGTCTCAACCAGTCTTTTCACCCCAAGAATGAGAAACCCACCAGGACCAGGGCCAAGTCCTTT
CTGAAACGCATGGATACCCTGAGAGTGAAGGGTGCACTTGGGAGGCATAAGGGGCCAGGGCGGACAGGAG
GCCTGGTCATCAGTAGGCCTGTGCTGCAGCAGGAACCGGAGTCCTTTAAGACCATGCAGTGCGTCCAGAT
ACCCAACGGAGATCTGCAGACCTCACCTCCAGCTGCCTGCAGGAAAGGCCTCCCATGCTCCAGTAAGTCA
AGTGGTGAGAGCAGCCCCCTGGAGAACAGCAGCACAGTGAGCACTCCGTGCATGAAGGAACGCAAGTGCC
ACCACGAGGCCAACAAGCGCGGTGGCATGTACCTGGAGGACCTGGATGTGCTGGCAGGGACGGCATTACC
AGATACGTCAGACCAAAACCACGTGCATGGGTTTCACTCCCAAGAAAACTTGGTGGTCCACATTCCCAAG
GATCACAAACCAGGAACGTTCCCCAAGGCACTTTCTATAGAAAGCCTCTCACCCACAGACAACAGCAATG
GGGTTAACTGGAGGACCGGGAGTATCTCCCTGGGTAGGCAACAGGGCCCTGGCATGAGGGAACCCAGACT
CATGTCTTCCTGCCACAGGGCCAGCCGTGTCAGTATCTATGACAATGTCCCCAGCTCGCACCTGTATGCC
AGCACAGGAGATCTGTTGGACCTGGAGAAAGACGGCCTCCTTCCACAGCTGGATGACATCCTACAGCATG
TCAATGGCATACAAGAGGTAGTGGATGACTGGTCAAAAAACATCTTACCCGAACTGCAAAGTCACAGCAC
ATTGGCAGGGGATCCTGGTCTGTCCCCATTCCCATCTCCCAATCAGGTCACTTTAGATTTTGAAGGCAAC
TCTGTCTCAGAAGGTCGGACAACACCTAGTGATGTGGAAAGGGACAGGACTTCTCTGAATGAATCGGAGG
CCACTGGGGTCAGAGAAAGAAGGGATTCTGGTGTGGGGGCCTCTCTGACCAGACCAAACAGACGACTAAG
GTGGAGCAGCTTCCAGCTCTCACACCAGCCCCAGCCGTCTCCAGCCACCCCGCACATCAGCAGCCAGACG
GCCGCCCAGCTGAACCTGCTCCAGCGCTTCTCCCTACTTCGTCTTACGGCCATCATGGAGAAGTACTCTA
TGTCCAACAAGCACGGCTGGACCTGGTCCGTTCCAAAGTTCATGAAGAGGATCAAAGCTCCTGACTACCG
AGACAAGGCTGTCTTCGGTGTTCCGCTCATAGTCCACGTTCAGAGAACAGGACAGCCCCTGCCTCAGAGC
ATCCAACAAGCACTGAGGTATCTACGTAGCAACTGTCTGGATCAGGTGGGTCTTTTCCGCAAGTCAGGAG
TGAAGTCTCGAATCCATGCCCTCCGTCAGATGAATGAGAACTTCCCTGACAATGTGAGCTATGAAGACCA
GTCTGCATACGACGTGGCAGATATGGTGAAGCAGTTCTTCCGGGACCTCCCTGAGCCCCTGTTCACCAAC
AAGCTCAGCGAGACCTTCCTCCACATCTATCAGTATGTCCCCAAAGAGCAGCGGCTGCAGGCCGTGCAGG
CAGCCATCCTGCTGCTGGCCGACGAGAACCGGGAGGTCCTGCAGACTCTCCTGTGCTTCCTGCATGACGT
AGTAAACTTGGTGGACGAGAATCAGATGACGCCCATGAATCTGGCCGTGTGCCTGGCCCCCTCCCTCTTT
CACCTAAACTTACTGAAGAAAGAAAGCTCCCCAAAAGTCATCCAGAAGAAATACGCCACTGGGAAGCCAG
ATCAGAAGGACCTCAATGAAAATCTAGCTGCGGCTCAGGGGCTGGCCCACATGATCACGGAATGCAACCG
ACTCTTTGAGGTTCCACACGAGATGGTGGCCCAGTCTCGGGACTCCTACTTAGAGGCTGAAATCCATGTG
CCCAGCCTGGAAGACTTGGGAGCACAGCTGGCGGAGAGCGGGGCAACTTTTCACACGTACTTGGAGCATC
TAGTCCAAGGCCTCCAGAAAGAGGCTAAGGAGAAATTCAAGGGATGGGTCACATGTTCCAGCCCTGACAA
CACAGACCTTGCTTTCAAAAAGGTGGGCGATGGGCACCCGCTGAAGCTGTGGAAAGCATCTGTGGAGGTG
GAGGCACCACCCTCCGTGGTGCTGAACCGTGTGCTGAGAGAACGTCACCTGTGGGATGAGGACTTTGTGC
AGTGGAAGGTGGTGGAAAGATTGGACAAACAAACGGAAATCTACCAGTACGTGCTAAACAGCATGGTTCC
ACATCCCTCCAGAGACTTCCTGGTGCTCAGGACCTGGAAGACTGACCTGCCCAAAGGAATGTGCACCCTG
GTGTCCCTGTCTGTGGAGTACGAAGAAGCCCAGCTCATGGGTGGCGTGAGGGCGGTGGTGATGGACTCTC
AGTACCTGATAGAACCCTGCGGTTCTGGCAAGTCCAGGCTGACCCACATCTGCAGAATAGACCTGAAGGG
CCACTCCCCAGAATGGTACAGCAAAGGCTTTGGACACCTCTGTGCGGCAGAAGTTACCAGAATTAGGAAC
TCTTTCCAGCCTCTCGTTGCTGAGGGTCCAGAAACAAAAATCTAAGCTTTCCCCAGCATGACATCAAACT
CAGGGAAGAAGAAGGGAAAGAACACTCACAGCGTGGCAAGTGCACGCATGTGCAGGAATGTCGCAGTGGG
ATCCGGAGATCGCGGAGACCGTGGAGCCCGTTCCTAGCCTGCCTAGAGATGGCTAATCCCTACTAATATA
ATGTCTCGGAACTTTTATCTATACTGCTTAAAATTAAATGGGTTATTTCTTCCGCGTTGCCTAACTTGCT
ATTTAAAGGCTTCTAAGAAGCGTGTCTTAGCTGTAAATAAATGTACTGTAGCATTTGTACATGTATGTAT
ATCTCCCTTTACTGTATATATGTAAAATACCAGTTTTATATATAATTCAGTGTCTGACTCTGTGAGTCTC
CTCACATGGCACTTCCCAGGTTGCTGTAGACCCCGTGTCCCATCCCGACCTGTCCCGCCAGCTGAGCAGA
GCCTGCTGACAAACACCAAAGTGTGAAATGTGTAGTCTGTCAGCCTGCCCAGGCTTACCCAAAGATTAGC
TAACCAAAGAAAAATAGAGTTGAGAGCTTCTTCCACAGGTTGGCCTCTTATTTCTGATGTTTAAAGACTG
GAGCAGGATGTTGACATAAATTGAGGGATATAATATTTGCTTCTCTTTAACGCAAAGCAGCAGGTGAGAG
GTTATTGCCAAATCCAAGGCTAGACCTTGCATTGCCTCTGGGCCCTCTTGAGATTCAGTTCTCATAGTGC
TTTTTAACCATCTATTTGACCAGTGGCCTATGTGGCCACAGTTTTTTTAACATGTTCTTGCACTGACCTT
GACTCTGGACACCAGAGTGAGATGACAGTCCATCGAGTGTCCAGGAGTCATCACAGCTTCAGGGAATTCC
ACACATGCTATAGATGATGCTTGTAAAATCTAAGCCATTAAAAATCTTGCAATCTAAAAGACAGGATTTT
AAACAAAAGACCAAACTGTATCATTAGTTTTTGTTACCAATCCCATGTTTCTTCATTACCCAGCACCAGC
ACCTGGGCGTTCGACCCCAACCTTATTTATTATTGTATAGACTGAGCAAACTGGCTTCCCTTAACCAAGT
GAGGATGGAGTTGTTATTTTTTTTTTTATTGTGATACAACATCTGTAGAGAGATAACTTAGTATGTCTGG
CCTCCAGGAAAGATTGTCTTAGGTTGTCTAAACAGAGATTGATATCCTGATTCAGCAACTGGTGTCGGAA
GACGAGGAAAAAACCAAACCTATATTTCCCTGGTTTTTGTTGTTGTTGTGTTATATACTTTTATCTTTTA
TCTGTGGTGTGCAATTGTTTTATTGGGAGGAATAAAGATGTTTTCTGTATACTTGGTATAGCACAGGGAA
AACCAGGGTAAGAGTTTTTCATTCTCGTGTCTACCTGGGAGAGGGGCAGTCAGACCACATGGTGCCTCCT
GGGCAGCGTTCTGTGGAGTGGACAAGTTCACTTCTGCCATTACCTCATGCCTACCATGCTGGATGGCTTT
GTATGTCTTGTCAGGACCATCAGTGGAGCTTAGTGTGGTTCCACACCATCTGTCTCTGTGCCAGAGCCGG
GTCACTGTGCACAGGAAAACAGATCGGGCGCCCGGGGATGGCTGGGTTGTTTGTCTCGGGGCACACTTGT
TTGGCATACACTGGGAATCAACTAAAGCCTTTGTTAACAGGCTCCCATCCAGGCCATGTGGGTGGGCCTG
GCGTTCTGGATTTCTAATGAGCCTGAGGGATGCAGGGTGCCTCAAGGACACACTTTGAGAAACAAGGACC
TAGGAAATACTAAAACTCAATAAAATATCTGATACAGTTATATTCCCCAGCACCTTTCTCTTCCAACTTA
GCTGGCTTTCTGATTGTATGCACATACTAATCATATCACTTCTGCTAACCACAGGGCGCGTCTTTAAAAT
AAAGGGGAGGGGAGGGGGAGATGATGCATTGAGCTTGTTTGTCAAATACCACAGTATTTTATTCATTGTT
ATCTTGCTGATGGAAATAAAAAAATTGCATTTAAATATTAAAAAAAAAAAAAAAAAGGGCGGCCGCAAGG
CCTCTCGAGCCTCTAGAACTATAGTGAGTCGTATTACGTAGATCCAGACATGATAAGATACATTGATGAG
TTTGGACAAACCACAACTAGAATGCAGTGAAAAAAATGCTTTATTTGTGAAATTTGTGATGCTATTGCTT
TATTTGTAACCATTATAAGCTGCAATAAACAAGTTAACAACAACAATTGCATTCATTTTATGTTTCAGGT
TCAGGGGGAGGTGTGGGAGGTTTTTTAATTCGCGGCGCGCCGCGGCGCCAATGCATTGGGCCCGGTACCC
AGCTTTTGTTCCCTTTAGTGAGGGTTAATTGCGCGCTTGGCGTAATCATGGTCATAGCTGTTTCCTGTGT
GAAATTGTTATCCGCTCACAATTCCACACAACATACGAGCCGGGAGCATAAAGTGTAAAGCCTGGGGTGC
CTAATGAGTGAGCTAACTCACATTAATTGCGTTGCGCTCACTGCCCGCTTTCCAGTCGGGAAACCTGTCG
TGCCAGCTGCATTAATGAATCGGCCAACGCGCGGGGAGAGGCGGTTTGCGTATTGGGCGCTCTTCCGCTT
CCTCGCTCACTGACTCGCTGCGCTCGGTCGTTCGGCTGCGGCGAGCGGTATCAGCTCACTCAAAGGCGGT
AATACGGTTATCCACAGAATCAGGGGATAACGCAGGAAAGAACATGTGAGCAAAAGGCCAGCAAAAGGCC
AGGAACCGTAAAAAGGCCGCGTTGCTGGCGTTTTTCCATAGGCTCCGCCCCCCTGACGAGCATCACAAAA
ATCGACGCTCAAGTCAGAGGTGGCGAAACCCGACAGGACTATAAAGATACCAGGCGTTTCCCCCTGGAAG
CTCCCTCGTGCGCTCTCCTGTTCCGACCCTGCCGCTTACCGGATACCTGTCCGCCTTTCTCCCTTCGGGA
AGCGTGGCGCTTTCTCATAGCTCACGCTGTAGGTATCTCAGTTCGGTGTAGGTCGTTCGCTCCAAGCTGG
GCTGTGTGCACGAACCCCCCGTTCAGCCCGACCGCTGCGCCTTATCCGGTAACTATCGTCTTGAGTCCAA
CCCGGTAAGACACGACTTATCGCCACTGGCAGCAGCCACTGGTAACAGGATTAGCAGAGCGAGGTATGTA
GGCGGTGCTACAGAGTTCTTGAAGTGGTGGCCTAACTACGGCTACACTAGAAGAACAGTATTTGGTATCT
GCGCTCTGCTGAAGCCAGTTACCTTCGGAAAAAGAGTTGGTAGCTCTTGATCCGGCAAACAAACCACCGC
TGGTAGCGGTGGTTTTTTTGTTTGCAAGCAGCAGATTACGCGCAGAAAAAAAGGATCTCAAGAAGATCCT
TTGATCTTTTCTACGGGGTCTGACGCTCAGTGGAACGAAAACTCACGTTAAGGGATTTTGGTCATGAGAT
TATCAAAAAGGATCTTCACCTAGATCCTTTTAAATTAAAAATGAAGTTTTAAATCAATCTAAAGTATATA
TGAGTAAACTTGGTCTGACAGTTACCAATGCTTAATCAGTGAGGCACCTATCTCAGCGATCTGTCTATTT
CGTTCATCCATAGTTGCCTGACTCCCCGTCGTGTAGATAACTACGATACGGGAGGGCTTACCATCTGGCC
CCAGTGCTGCAATGATACCGCGAGACCCACGCTCACCGGCTCCAGATTTATCAGCAATAAACCAGCCAGC
CGGAAGGGCCGAGCGCAGAAGTGGTCCTGCAACTTTATCCGCCTCCATCCAGTCTATTAATTGTTGCCGG
GAAGCTAGAGTAAGTAGTTCGCCAGTTAATAGTTTGCGCAACGTTGTTGCCATTGCTACAGGCATCGTGG
TGTCACGCTCGTCGTTTGGTATGGCTTCATTCAGCTCCGGTTCCCAACGATCAAGGCGAGTTACATGATC
CCCCATGTTGTGCAAAAAAGCGGTTAGCTCCTTCGGTCCTCCGATCGTTGTCAGAAGTAAGTTGGCCGCA
GTGTTATCACTCATGGTTATGGCAGCACTGCATAATTCTCTTACTGTCATGCCATCCGTAAGATGCTTTT
CTGTGACTGGTGAGTACTCAACCAAGTCATTCTGAGAATAGTGTATGCGGCGACCGAGTTGCTCTTGCCC
GGCGTCAATACGGGATAATACCGCGCCACATAGCAGAACTTTAAAAGTGCTCATCATTGGAAAACGTTCT
TCGGGGCGAAAACTCTCAAGGATCTTACCGCTGTTGAGATCCAGTTCGATGTAACCCACTCGTGCACCCA
ACTGATCTTCAGCATCTTTTACTTTCACCAGCGTTTCTGGGTGAGCAAAAACAGGAAGGCAAAATGCCGC
AAAAAAGGGAATAAGGGCGACACGGAAATGTTGAATACTCATACTCTTCCTTTTTCAATATTATTGAAGC
ATTTATCAGGGTTATTGTCTCATGAGCGGATACATATTTGAATGTATTTAGAAAAATAAACAAATAGGGG
TTCCGCGCACATTTCCCCGAAAAGTGCCACCTAAATTGTAAGCGTTAATATTTTGTTAAAATTCGCGTTA
AATTTTTGTTAAATCAGCTCATTTTTTAACCAATAGGCCGAAATCGGCAAAATCCCTTATAAATCAAAAG
AATAGACCGAGATAGGGT
[37 nt withheld, positions 8839-8875]
AAAGAACGTGGACTCCAACGTCAAAGG
[49 nt withheld, positions 8903-8951]
T
[91 nt withheld, positions 8953-9043]
G
[124 nt withheld, positions 9045-9168]
CCCATTCGCCATTCAGGCTGCGCAACTGTTGGGAAGGGCGATCGGTGCGGGCCTCTTCGCTATTACGCCA
GTCGATCGACCGCCAATTCAATATGGCGTATATGGACTCATGCCAATTCAATATGGTGGATCTGGACCTG
TGCCAATTCAATATGGCGTATATGGACTCGTGCCAATTCAATATGGTGGATCTGGACCCCAGCCAATTCA
ATATGGC
