[The description below was written by a language model from this plasmid's Addgene catalogue record.]
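Description:
mStard13 is a mammalian expression plasmid carrying the mouse Stard13 gene (also known as DLC2) in the pCS2++ backbone. Expression of the insert is driven by the simian cytomegalovirus IE94 immediate-early promoter, a strong constitutive promoter that is active in a wide range of vertebrate cells. The record lists SP6 as the 5′ sequencing primer, which indicates that an SP6 site lies upstream of the insert. In the pCS2 vector family, such a site is commonly used for in vitro transcription of capped mRNA, but the record does not describe that use for this construct. The plasmid is propagated in E. coli under ampicillin selection. Its copy number is recorded as unknown, and the origin of replication is not stated.

The insert was introduced by restriction enzyme cloning, but the 5′ and 3′ cloning sites are not recorded, and it is unknown whether they remain intact. The record mentions no epitope tags, fusion partners, reporters or mutations. It also does not state the insert size or which isoform or portion of the coding sequence is present. No mammalian selection marker is listed, so as far as the record shows the construct is suited to transient expression. Stard13 encodes a protein of the START-domain-containing, Rho GTPase-activating DLC family, which is generally associated with regulation of Rho signalling and the cytoskeleton. The stated purpose is simply mammalian expression of Stard13, for example in overexpression or gain-of-function experiments in cultured cells. No annotated feature table was supplied, so the finer details of the vector's architecture cannot be confirmed from the information given.
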