Addgene plasmid #87128: mStard13
Purpose: mammalian expression of Stard13
Depositing lab: Francesca Spagnoli. Depositing organization: Max-Delbrueck-Centrum fuer Molekulare Medizin (MDC).
Backbone
  Vector backbone: pCS2++
  Vector type: Mammalian Expression
Growth in bacteria
  Bacterial resistance: Ampicillin, 100 μg/mL
  Growth temperature: 37°C
  Growth strain: DH5alpha
  Copy number: Unknown
Gene/Insert
  Gene/Insert name: Stard13
  Species: M. musculus (mouse)
  Entrez Gene: Stard13 (a.k.a. DLC2, GT650, MGC38133)
  Promoter: simian CMV IE94
  Cloning method: Restriction Enzyme; 5′ cloning site unknown (unknown if destroyed); 3′ cloning site unknown (unknown if destroyed)
  Sequencing primers: 5′ SP6
Terms and licenses: Academic/Nonprofit Terms; Industry Terms: Not Available to Industry
How to cite: mStard13 was a gift from Francesca Spagnoli (Addgene plasmid # 87128 ; http://n2t.net/addgene:87128 ; RRID:Addgene_87128)
